>Addgene plasmid #65333 | pMV-HIS3 | depositor full sequence | sequence record 110566 | Full Sequence
AAAAATAAACAAATAGGGGTTCCGCGCACATTTCCCCGAAAAGTGCCACCTGACGTCTAAGAAACCATTA
TTATCATGACATTAACCTATAAAAATAGGCGTATCACGAGGCCCTTTCGTTGTAAAACGACGGCCAGTCG
TCTCGATCCGCAGTGTCTTGCGTCTCTTGAGCTGTGCGGTATTTCACACCGCATAGATCCGTCGAGTTCA
AGAGAAAAAAAAAGAAAAAGCAAAAAGAAAAAAGGAAAGCGCGCCTCGTTCAGAATGACACGTATAGAAT
GATGCATTACCTTGTCATCTTCAGTATCATACTGTTCGTATACATACTTACTGACATTCATAGGTATACA
TATATACACATGTATATATATCGTATGCTGCAGCTTTAAATAATCGGTGTCACTACATAAGAACACCTTT
GGTGGAGGGAACATCGTTGGTACCATTGGGCGAGGTGGCTTCTCTTATGGCAACCGCAAGAGCCTTGAAC
GCACTCTCACTACGGTGATGATCATTCTTGCCTCGCAGACAATCAACGTGGAGGGTAATTCTGCTAGCCT
CTGCAAAGCTTTCAAGAAAATGCGGGATCATCTCGCAAGAGAGATCTCCTACTTTCTCCCTTTGCAAACC
AAGTTCGACAACTGCGTACGGCCTGTTCGAAAGATCTACCACCGCTCTGGAAAGTGCCTCATCCAAAGGC
GCAAATCCTGATCCAAACCTTTTTACTCCACGCACGGCCCCTAGGGCCTCTTTAAAAGCTTGACCGAGAG
CAATCCCGCAGTCTTCAGTGGTGTGATGGTCGTCTATGTGTAAGTCACCAATGCACTCAACGATTAGCGA
CCAGCCGGAATGCTTGGCCAGAGCATGTATCATATGGTCCAGAAACCCTATACCTGTGTGGACGTTAATC
ACTTGCGATTGTGTGGCCTGTTCTGCTACTGCTTCTGCCTCTTTTTCTGGGAAGATCGAGTGCTCTATCG
CTAGGGGACCACCCTTTAAAGAGATCGCAATCTGAATCTTGGTTTCATTTGTAATACGCTTTACTAGGGC
TTTCTGCTCTGTCATCTTTGCCTTCGTTTATCTTGCCTGCTCATTTTTTAGTATATTCTTCGAAGAAATC
ACATTACTTTATATAATGTATAATTCATTATGTGATAATGCCAATCGCTAAGAAAAAAAAAGAGTCATCC
GCTAGGTGGAAAAAAAAAAATGAAAATCATTACCGAGGCATAAAAAAATATAGAGTGTACTAGAGGAGGC
CAAGAGTAATAGAAAAAGAAAATTGCGGGAAAGGACTGTGTTATGACTTCCCTGACTAATGCCGTGTTCA
AACGATACCTGGCAGTGACTCCTAGCGCTCACCAAGCTCTTAAAACGGGAATTTATGGTGCACTCTCAGT
ACAATCTCGCTAGAGACGGAGTCACTGCCAACCGAGACGGTCATAGCTGTTTCCTGTGTGCCGCTTCCTC
GCTCACTGACTCGCTGCGCTCGGTCGTTCGGCTGCGGCGAGCGGTATCAGCTCACTCAAAGGCGGTAATA
CGGTTACCCACAGAATCAGGGGATAACGCAGGAAAGAACATGTGAGCAAAAGGCCAGCAAAAGGCCAGGA
ACCGTAAAAAGGCCGCGTTGCTGGCGTTTTTCCATAGGCTCCGCCCCCCTGACGAGCATCACAAAAATCG
ACGCTCAAGTCAGAGGTGGCGAAACCCGACAGGACTATAAAGATACCAGGCGTTTCCCCCTGGAAGCTCC
CTCGTGCGCTCTCCTGTTCCGACCCTGCCGCTTACCGGATACCTGTCCGCCTTTCTCCCTTCGGGAAGCG
TGGCGCTTTCTCAATGCTCACGCTGTAGGTATCTCAGTTCGGTGTAGGTCGTTCGCTCCAAGCTGGGCTG
TGTGCACGAACCCCCCGTTCAGCCCGACCGCTGCGCCTTATCCGGTAACTATCGTCTTGAGTCCAACCCG
GTAAGACACGACTTATCGCCACTGGCAGCAGCCACTGGTAACAGGATTAGCAGAGCGAGGTATGTAGGCG
GTGCTACAGAGTTCTTGAAGTGGTGGCCTAACTACGGCTACACTAGAAGGACAGTATTTGGTATCTGCGC
TCTGCTGAAGCCAGTTACCTTCGGAAAAAGAGTTGGTAGCTCTTGATCCGGCAAACAAACCACCGCTGGT
AGCGGTGGTTTTTTTGTTTGCAAGCAGCAGATTACGCGCAGAAAAAAAGGATCTCAAGAAGATCCTTTGA
TCTTTTCTACGGGGTCTGACGCTCAGTGGAACGAAAACTCACGTTAAGGGATTTTGGTCATGAGATTATC
AAAAAGGATCTTCACCTAGATCCTTTTAAATTAAAAATGAAGTTTTAAATCAATCTAAAGTATATATGAG
TAAACTTGGTCTGACAGTTACCAATGCTTAATCAGTGAGGCACCTATCTCAGCGATCTGTCTATTTCGTT
CATCCATAGTTGCCTGACTCCCCGTCGTGTAGATAACTACGATACGGGAGGGCTTACCATCTGGCCCCAG
TGCTGCAATAATACCGCGGGACCCACGCTCACCGGCTCCAGATTTATCAGCAATAAACCAGCCAGCCGGA
AGGGCCGAGCGCAGAAGTGGTCCTGCAACTTTATCCGCCTCCATCCAGTCTATTAATTGTTGCCGGGAAG
CTAGAGTAAGTAGTTCGCCAGTTAATAGTTTGCGCAACGTTGTTGCCATCGCTACAGGCATCGTGGTGTC
ACGCTCGTCGTTTGGTATGGCTTCATTCAGCTCCGGTTCCCAACGATCAAGGCGAGTTACATGATCCCCC
ATGTTGTGCAAAAAAGCGGTTAGCTCCTTCGGTCCTCCGATCGTTGTCAGAAGTAAGTTGGCCGCCGTGT
TATCACTCATGGTTATGGCAGCACTACATAATTCTCTTACTGTCATGCCATCCGTAAGATGCTTTTCTGT
GACTGGTGAGTACTCAACCAAGTCATTCTGAGAATAGTGTATGCGGCGACCGAGTTGCTCTTGCCCGGCG
TCAATACGGGATAATACCGCGCCACATAGCAGAACTTTAAAAGTGCTCATCATTGGAAAACGTTCTTCGG
GGCGAAAACTCTCAAGGATCTTACCGCTGTTGAGATCCAGTTCGATGTAACCCACTCGTGCACCCAACTG
ATCTTCAGCATCTTTTACTTTCACCAGCGTTTCTGGGTGAGCAAAAACAGGAAGGCAAAATGCCGCAAAA
AAGGGAATAAGGGCGACACGGAAATGTTGAATACTCATACTCTTCCTTTTTCAATATTATTGAAGCATTT
ATCAGGGTTATTGTCTCATGAGCGGATACATATTTGAATGTATTTAG
Features (pLannotate 1.2.2; 9 found; start..end, strand, type, name):
    118..138     -  CDS            lacZα (fragment): LacZα fragment of β-galactosidase; lacZ fragment
    172..195     -  misc_feature   bom (fragment): basis of mobility region from pBR322
    403..1065    -  CDS            HIS3: imidazoleglycerol-phosphate dehydratase, required for histidine biosynthesis; S. cerevisiae HIS3; yeast auxotrophic marker
   1066..1253    -  promoter       HIS3 promoter: S. cerevisiae HIS3
   1303..1383    +  CDS            MRM1 (fragment): MRM1_YEAST - Also known as PET56 From Saccharomyces cerevisiae (strain ATCC 204508 / S288c) (Baker's yeast).
   1384..1407    -  misc_feature   bom (fragment): basis of mobility region from pBR322
   1639..2227    -  rep_origin     ori: high-copy-number ColE1/pMB1/pBR322/pUC origin of replication
   2398..3258    -  CDS            AmpR: β-lactamase; bla; confers resistance to ampicillin, carbenicillin, and related antibiotics
   3259..26      -  promoter       AmpR promoter (across the origin): bla
