[The description below was written by a language model from this plasmid's Addgene catalogue record and pLannotate feature annotations shown in this document.]
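Description:
pMV-HIS3 is a small (about 3.3 kb) synthetic-biology parts plasmid from the YeastFab standardized assembly system for metabolic engineering in Saccharomyces cerevisiae. It is built on the pMV backbone and is maintained in E. coli as a high-copy plasmid through a ColE1/pUC-type origin of replication, with selection by ampicillin through the β-lactamase gene and its native promoter. The annotation shows no yeast replication origin or centromere, so the plasmid serves as a bacterial storage and donor vector rather than as a yeast shuttle vector. Short remnants of lacZα and two small pBR322 bom-like fragments lie on either side of the insert. These appear to be leftover backbone sequence rather than functional elements.

The payload is a roughly 1.24 kb S. cerevisiae HIS3 marker cassette. It consists of the HIS3 coding sequence, which encodes imidazoleglycerol-phosphate dehydratase, driven by its own HIS3 promoter. A short fragment of the neighbouring MRM1 (PET56) gene lies upstream, consistent with the cassette having been taken from the native genomic locus, where the two genes are divergently arranged. HIS3 complements histidine auxotrophy in his3 yeast strains, allowing selection on medium lacking histidine.

According to the record, the marker is designed to be released from the plasmid and ligated to a series of transcription units (TUs), giving a selectable module for assembling exogenous multi-gene pathways in yeast. The record does not state which restriction sites or enzymes are used for release, and lists the cloning method as unknown. M13 forward and reverse primer sites flank the insert for sequence verification.
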