Addgene plasmid #65333: pMV-HIS3
Purpose: standard plasmids for exogenus pathway assembly haboring yeast auxotrophic marker HIS3 which could be released and ligated to series of TUs
Depositing lab: Junbiao Dai. Depositing organization: Tsinghua University. Publication: YeastFab: the design and construction of standard biological parts for metabolic engineering in Saccharomyces cerevisiae. Guo Y, Dong J, Zhou T, Auxillos J, Li T, Zhang W, Wang L, Shen Y, Luo Y, Zheng Y, Lin J, Chen GQ, Wu Q, Cai Y, Dai J. Nucleic Acids Res. 2015 May 8. pii: gkv464. 10.1093/nar/gkv464 PubMed 25956650.
Backbone
  Vector backbone: pMV
  Vector type: Synthetic Biology
Growth in bacteria
  Bacterial resistance: Ampicillin, 100 μg/mL
  Growth temperature: 37°C
  Growth strain: DH5alpha
  Copy number: High Copy
Gene/Insert
  Gene/Insert name: HIS3
  Species: S. cerevisiae (budding yeast)
  Insert size (bp): 1240
  Cloning method: Unknown
  Sequencing primers: 5′ M13-F20; 3′ M13 Reverse
Terms and licenses: Academic/Nonprofit Terms; Industry Terms: Not Available to Industry
How to cite: pMV-HIS3 was a gift from Junbiao Dai (Addgene plasmid # 65333 ; http://n2t.net/addgene:65333 ; RRID:Addgene_65333)
