>Addgene plasmid #65333 | pMV-HIS3 | addgene partial sequence | sequence record 137884 | M13-F20 5'-TGTAAAACGACGGCCAGT-3'
GCGTCTCTTGAGCTGTGCGGTATTTCACACCGCATAGATCCGTCGAGTTCAAGAGAAAAAAAAAGAAAAA
GCAAAAAGAAAAAAGGAAAGCGCGCCTCGTTCAGAATGACACGTATAGAATGATGCATTACCTTGTCATC
TTCAGTATCATACTGTTCGTATACATACTTACTGACATTCATAGGTATACATATATACACATGTATATAT
ATCGTATGCTGCAGCTTTAAATAATCGGTGTCACTACATAAGAACACCTTTGGTGGAGGGAACATCGTTG
GTACCATTGGGCGAGGTGGCTTCTCTTATGGCAACCGCAAGAGCCTTGAACGCACTCTCACTACGGTGAT
GATCATTCTTGCCTCGCAGACAATCAACGTGGAGGGTAATTCTGCTAGCCTCTGCAAAGCTTTCAAGAAA
ATGCGGGATCATCTCGCAAGAGAGATCTCCTACTTTCTCCCTTTGCAAACCAAGTTCGACAACTGCGTAC
GGCCTGTTCGAAAGATCTACCACCGCTCTGGAAAGTGCCTCATCCAAAGGCGCAAATCCTGATCCAAACC
TTTTTACTCCACGCACGGCCCCTAGGGCCTCTTTAAAAGCTTGACCGAGAGCAATCCCGCAGTCTTCAGT
GGTGTGATGGTCGTCTATGTGTAAGTCACCAATGCACTCAACGATTAGCGACCAGCCGGAATGCTTGGCC
AGAGCATGTATCATATGGTCCAGAAACCCTATACCTGTGTGGACGTTAATCACTTGCGATTGTGTGGCCT
GTTCTGCTACTGCTTCTGCCTCTTT
