>Addgene plasmid #65333 | pMV-HIS3 | addgene partial sequence | sequence record 137932 | M13-Rev 5'-CAGGAAACAGCTATGACC-3'
CTGAGAGTGCACCATAAATTCCCGTTTTAAGAGCTTGGTGAGCGCTAGGAGTCACTGCCAGGTATCGTTT
GAACACGGCATTAGTCAGGGAAGTCATAACACAGTCCTTTCCCGCAATTTTCTTTTTCTATTACTCTTGG
CCTCCTCTAGTACACTCTATATTTTTTTATGCCTCGGTAATGATTTTCATTTTTTTTTTTCCACCTAGCG
GATGACTCTTTTTTTTTCTTAGCGATTGGCATTATCACATAATGAATTATACATTATATAAAGTAATGTG
ATTTCTTCGAAGAATATACTAAAAAATGAGCAGGCAAGATAAACGAAGGCAAAGATGACAGAGCAGAAAG
CCCTAGTAAAGCGTATTACAAATGAAACCAAGATTCAGATTGCGATCTCTTTAAAGGGTGGTCCCCTAGC
GATAGAGCACTCGATCTTCCCAGAAAAAGAGGCAGAAGCAGTAGCAGAACAGGCCACACAATCGCAAGTG
ATTAACGTCCACACAGGTATAGGGTTTCTGGACCATATGATACATGCTCTGGCCAAGCATTCCGGCTGGT
CGCTAATCGTTGAGTGCATTGGTGACTTACACATAGACGACCATCACACCACTGAAGACTGCGGGATTGC
TCTCGGTCAAGCTTTTAAAGAGGCCCTAGGGGCCGTGCGTGGAGTAAAAAGGTTTGGATCAGGATTTGCG
CCTTTGGATGAGGCACTTTCCAGAGCGGTGGTAGATCTTTCGAACAGGCCGTACGCAGTTGTCGAACTTG
GTTTGCA
